>Addgene plasmid #166860 | pIA1362 | addgene full sequence | sequence record 327704 | Addgene NGS Result
CTATATCCGGATTGGCGAATGGG
[124 nt withheld, positions 24-147]
C
[91 nt withheld, positions 149-239]
A
[49 nt withheld, positions 241-289]
CCTTTGACGTTGGAGTCCACGTTCTTT
[37 nt withheld, positions 317-353]
ACCCTATCTCGGTCTATTCTTTTGATTTATAAGGGATTTTGCCGATTTCGGCCTATTGGTTAAAAAATGA
GCTGATTTAACAAAAATTTAACGCGAATTTTAACAAAATATTAACGCTTACAATTTAGGTGGCACTTTTC
GGGGAAATGTGCGCGGAACCCCTATTTGTTTATTTTTCTAAATACATTCAAATATGTATCCGCTCATGAA
TTAATTCTTAGAAAAACTCATCGAGCATCAAATGAAACTGCAATTTATTCATATCAGGATTATCAATACC
ATATTTTTGAAAAAGCCGTTTCTGTAATGAAGGAGAAAACTCACCGAGGCAGTTCCATAGGATGGCAAGA
TCCTGGTATCGGTCTGCGATTCCGACTCGTCCAACATCAATACAACCTATTAATTTCCCCTCGTCAAAAA
TAAGGTTATCAAGTGAGAAATCACCATGAGTGACGACTGAATCCGGTGAGAATGGCAAAAGTTTATGCAT
TTCTTTCCAGACTTGTTCAACAGGCCAGCCATTACGCTCGTCATCAAAATCACTCGCATCAACCAAACCG
TTATTCATTCGTGATTGCGCCTGAGCGAGACGAAATACGCGATCGCTGTTAAAAGGACAATTACAAACAG
GAATCGAATGCAACCGGCGCAGGAACACTGCCAGCGCATCAACAATATTTTCACCTGAATCAGGATATTC
TTCTAATACCTGGAATGCTGTTTTCCCGGGGATCGCAGTGGTGAGTAACCATGCATCATCAGGAGTACGG
ATAAAATGCTTGATGGTCGGAAGAGGCATAAATTCCGTCAGCCAGTTTAGTCTGACCATCTCATCTGTAA
CATCATTGGCAACGCTACCTTTGCCATGTTTCAGAAACAACTCTGGCGCATCGGGCTTCCCATACAATCG
ATAGATTGTCGCACCTGATTGCCCGACATTATCGCGAGCCCATTTATACCCATATAAATCAGCATCCATG
TTGGAATTTAATCGCGGCCTAGAGCAAGACGTTTCCCGTTGAATATGGCTCATAACACCCCTTGTATTAC
TGTTTATGTAAGCAGACAGTTTTATTGTTCATGACCAAAATCCCTTAACGTGAGTTTTCGTTCCACTGAG
CGTCAGACCCCGTAGAAAAGATCAAAGGATCTTCTTGAGATCCTTTTTTTCTGCGCGTAATCTGCTGCTT
GCAAACAAAAAAACCACCGCTACCAGCGGTGGTTTGTTTGCCGGATCAAGAGCTACCAACTCTTTTTCCG
AAGGTAACTGGCTTCAGCAGAGCGCAGATACCAAATACTGTCCTTCTAGTGTAGCCGTAGTTAGGCCACC
ACTTCAAGAACTCTGTAGCACCGCCTACATACCTCGCTCTGCTAATCCTGTTACCAGTGGCTGCTGCCAG
TGGCGATAAGTCGTGTCTTACCGGGTTGGACTCAAGACGATAGTTACCGGATAAGGCGCAGCGGTCGGGC
TGAACGGGGGGTTCGTGCACACAGCCCAGCTTGGAGCGAACGACCTACACCGAACTGAGATACCTACAGC
GTGAGCTATGAGAAAGCGCCACGCTTCCCGAAGGGAGAAAGGCGGACAGGTATCCGGTAAGCGGCAGGGT
CGGAACAGGAGAGCGCACGAGGGAGCTTCCAGGGGGAAACGCCTGGTATCTTTATAGTCCTGTCGGGTTT
CGCCACCTCTGACTTGAGCGTCGATTTTTGTGATGCTCGTCAGGGGGGCGGAGCCTATGGAAAAACGCCA
GCAACGCGGCCTTTTTACGGTTCCTGGCCTTTTGCTGGCCTTTTGCTCACATGTTCTTTCCTGCGTTATC
CCCTGATTCTGTGGATAACCGTATTACCGCCTTTGAGTGAGCTGATACCGCTCGCCGCAGCCGAACGACC
GAGCGCAGCGAGTCAGTGAGCGAGGAAGCGGAAGAGCGCCTGATGCGGTATTTTCTCCTTACGCATCTGT
GCGGTATTTCACACCGCAATGGTGCACTCTCAGTACAATCTGCTCTGATGCCGCATAGTTAAGCCAGTAT
ACACTCCGCTATCGCTACGTGACTGGGTCATGGCTGCGCCCCGACACCCGCCAACACCCGCTGACGCGCC
CTGACGGGCTTGTCTGCTCCCGGCATCCGCTTACAGACAAGCTGTGACCGTCTCCGGGAGCTGCATGTGT
CAGAGGTTTTCACCGTCATCACCGAAACGCGCGAGGCAGCTGCGGTAAAGCTCATCAGCGTGGTCGTGAA
GCGATTCACAGATGTCTGCCTGTTCATCCGCGTCCAGCTCGTTGAGTTTCTCCAGAAGCGTTAATGTCTG
GCTTCTGATAAAGCGGGCCATGTTAAGGGCGGTTTTTTCCTGTTTGGTCACTGATGCCTCCGTGTAAGGG
GGATTTCTGTTCATGGGGGTAATGATACCGATGAAACGAGAGAGGATGCTCACGATACGGGTTACTGATG
ATGAACATGCCCGGTTACTGGAACGTTGTGAGGGTAAACAACTGGCGGTATGGATGCGGCGGGACCAGAG
AAAAATCACTCAGGGTCAATGCCAGCGCTTCGTTAATACAGATGTAGGTGTTCCACAGGGTAGCCAGCAG
CATCCTGCGATGCAGATCCGGAACATAATGGTGCAGGGCGCTGACTTCCGCGTTTCCAGACTTTACGAAA
CACGGAAACCGAAGACCATTCATGTTGTTGCTCAGGTCGCAGACGTTTTGCAGCAGCAGTCGCTTCACGT
TCGCTCGCGTATCGGTGATTCATTCTGCTAACCAGTAAGGCAACCCCGCCAGCCTAGCCGGGTCCTCAAC
GACAGGAGCACGATCATGCGCACCCGTGGGGCCGCCATGCCGGCGATAATGGCCTGCTTCTCGCCGAAAC
GTTTGGTGGCGGGACCAGTGACGAAGGCTTGAGCGAGGGCGTGCAAGATTCCGAATACCGCAAGCGACAG
GCCGATCATCGTCGCGCTCCAGCGAAAGCGGTCCTCGCCGAAAATGACCCAGAGCGCTGCCGGCACCTGT
CCTACGAGTTGCATGATAAAGAAGACAGTCATAAGTGCGGCGACGATAGTCATGCCCCGCGCCCACCGGA
AGGAGCTGACTGGGTTGAAGGCTCTCAAGGGCATCGGTCGAGATCCCGGTGCCTAATGAGTGAGCTAACT
TACATTAATTGCGTTGCGCTCACTGCCCGCTTTCCAGTCGGGAAACCTGTCGTGCCAGCTGCATTAATGA
ATCGGCCAACGCGCGGGGAGAGGCGGTTTGCGTATTGGGCGCCAGGGTGGTTTTTCTTTTCACCAGTGAG
ACGGGCAACAGCTGATTGCCCTTCACCGCCTGGCCCTGAGAGAGTTGCAGCAAGCGGTCCACGCTGGTTT
GCCCCAGCAGGCGAAAATCCTGTTTGATGGTGGTTAACGGCGGGATATAACATGAGCTGTCTTCGGTATC
GTCGTATCCCACTACCGAGATATCCGCACCAACGCGCAGCCCGGACTCGGTAATGGCGCGCATTGCGCCC
AGCGCCATCTGATCGTTGGCAACCAGCATCGCAGTGGGAACGATGCCCTCATTCAGCATTTGCATGGTTT
GTTGAAAACCGGACATGGCACTCCAGTCGCCTTCCCGTTCCGCTATCGGCTGAATTTGATTGCGAGTGAG
ATATTTATGCCAGCCAGCCAGACGCAGACGCGCCGAGACAGAACTTAATGGGCCCGCTAACAGCGCGATT
TGCTGGTGACCCAATGCGACCAGATGCTCCACGCCCAGTCGCGTACCGTCTTCATGGGAGAAAATAATAC
TGTTGATGGGTGTCTGGTCAGAGACATCAAGAAATAACGCCGGAACATTAGTGCAGGCAGCTTCCACAGC
AATGGCATCCTGGTCATCCAGCGGATAGTTAATGATCAGCCCACTGACGCGTTGCGCGAGAAGATTGTGC
ACCGCCGCTTTACAGGCTTCGACGCCGCTTCGTTCTACCATCGACACCACCACGCTGGCACCCAGTTGAT
CGGCGCGAGATTTAATCGCCGCGACAATTTGCGACGGCGCGTGCAGGGCCAGACTGGAGGTGGCAACGCC
AATCAGCAACGACTGTTTGCCCGCCAGTTGTTGTGCCACGCGGTTGGGAATGTAATTCAGCTCCGCCATC
GCCGCTTCCACTTTTTCCCGCGTTTTCGCAGAAACGTGGCTGGCCTGGTTCACCACGCGGGAAACGGTCT
GATAAGAGACACCGGCATACTCTGCGACATCGTATAACGTTACTGGTTTCACATTCACCACCCTGAATTG
ACTCTCTTCCGGGCGCTATCATGCCATACCGCGAAAGGTTTTGCGCCATTCGATGGTGTCCGGGATCTCG
ACGCTCTCCCTTATGCGACTCCTGCATTAGGAAGCAGCCCAGTAGTAGGTTGAGGCCGTTGAGCACCGCC
GCCGCAAGGAATGGTGCATGCAAGGAGATGGCGCCCAACAGTCCCCCGGCCACGGGGCCTGCCACCATAC
CCACGCCGAAACAAGCGCTCATGAGCCCGAAGTGGCGAGCCCGATCTTCCCCATCGGTGATGTCGGCGAT
ATAGGCGCCAGCAACCGCACCTGTGGCGCCGGTGATGCCGGCCACGATGCGTCCGGCGTAGAGGATCGAG
ATCTCGATCCCGCGAAATTAATACGACTCACTATAGGGGAATTGTGAGCGGATAACAATTCCCCTCTAGA
AATAATTTTGTTTAACTTTAAGAAGGAGATATACATATGGGCAGCAGCCATCACCATCACCATCATCACC
ATGGAGAGTATAAACTGGCACTGAATGGTAAAACCCTGAAAGGTGAAACCACCACCGAAGCAGTTGATGC
AGCAACCGCAGAAAAAGTCTTTAAACAGTATGCCAATGATAATGGCGTTGATGGTGAATGGACCTATGAT
GATGCAACCAAAACCTTTACCGTGACCGAAGAAAATCTGTATTTCCAGGGATCCAAAATGTCTGACGTAA
AATGCACTTCAGTCGTATTGTTGTCTGTTCTTCAACAGCTGCGCGTCGAAAGTTCGTCTAAGTTATGGGC
GCAGTGTGTGCAGTTACATAACGACATCTTGTTAGCGAAAGATACGACCGAGGCGTTTGAGAAAATGGTG
AGCTTGTTGTCAGTGTTACTGAGTATGCAGGGGGCTGTGGACATTAACAAGTTATGCGAAGAAATGCTGG
ATAATCGCGCGACATTACAGTAAGCTTGCGGCCGCACTCGAGCACCACCACCACCACCACTGAGATCCGG
CTGCTAACAAAGCCCGAAAGGAAGCTGAGTTGGCTGCTGCCACCGCTGAGCAATAACTAGCATAACCCCT
TGGGGCCTCTAAACGGGTCTTGAGGGGTTTTTTGCTGAAAGGAGGAA
Features (pLannotate 1.2.2; 20 found; start..end, strand, type, name):
     24..452     +  rep_origin     f1 ori (sequence partly withheld): f1 bacteriophage origin of replication; arrow indicates direction of (+) strand synthesis
    505..562     +  promoter       AmpR promoter (fragment): bla
    571..1386    -  CDS            KanR: aminoglycoside phosphotransferase; aph(3')-Ia; confers resistance to kanamycin in bacteria or G418 (Geneticin®) in eukaryotes
   1508..2096    +  rep_origin     ori: high-copy-number ColE1/pMB1/pBR322/pUC origin of replication
   2282..2421    -  misc_feature   bom: basis of mobility region from pBR322
   2523..2714    -  CDS            rop: Rop protein, which maintains plasmids at low copy number; rop
   2731..3111    +  CDS            YPB1_ECOLX: Protein predicted: Swiss-Prot protein existence level 4. From Escherichia coli.
   3183..3474    -  CDS            TcR (fragment): tetracycline efflux protein; tet; confers resistance to tetracycline
   3489..3510    -  protein_bind   CAP binding site: CAP binding activates transcription in the presence of cAMP. E. coli catabolite activator protein
   3523..4605    -  CDS            lacI: lac repressor; lacI; The lac repressor binds to the lac operator to inhibit transcription in E. coli. This inhibition can be relieved by adding lactose or isopropyl-β-D-thiogalactopyranoside (IPTG).
   4606..4683    -  promoter       lacI promoter: lacI
   4691..4970    -  CDS            TcR (fragment): tetracycline efflux protein; tet; confers resistance to tetracycline
   4992..5010    +  promoter       T7 promoter: promoter for bacteriophage T7 RNA polymerase
   5011..5035    +  protein_bind   lac operator: The lac repressor binds to the lac operator to inhibit transcription in E. coli. This inhibition can be relieved by adding lactose or isopropyl-β-D-thiogalactopyranoside (IPTG). lac repressor encoded by lacI
   5050..5072    +  RBS            RBS: efficient ribosome binding site from bacteriophage T7 gene 10 (Olins and Rangwala, 1989)
   5092..5108    +  CDS            7xHis (fragment): 6xHis affinity tag
   5122..5283    +  CDS            spg (fragment): SPG1_STRSG - Experimental evidence at protein level: Swiss-Prot protein existence level 1. Binds to the constant Fc region of IgG with high affinity. From Streptococcus sp. group G.
   5576..5593    +  CDS            9xHis (fragment): 9xHis affinity tag
   5603..5652    +  CDS            SET1 (fragment): solubility-enhancement tag derived from T7 phage gene 10B
   5660..5707    +  terminator     T7 terminator: transcription terminator for bacteriophage T7 RNA polymerase
