[The description below was written by a language model from this plasmid's Addgene catalogue record and pLannotate feature annotations shown in this document.]
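Description:
pIA1362 is a bacterial expression plasmid built on the pET28a backbone for producing SARS-CoV-2 nonstructural protein 7 (Nsp7) in E. coli. The catalogue lists it at about 5.7 kb, which agrees with the sequenced record. It is selected with kanamycin through the aph(3')-Ia (KanR) gene and replicates from a ColE1/pBR322-type origin. The neighbouring bom and rop elements are also present, and rop normally restrains copy number, although the catalogue lists copy number as unknown. An f1 origin is present as well, and the short tetracycline-resistance fragments and the predicted YPB1 open reading frame annotated in the backbone appear to be pBR322-derived remnants rather than functional parts.

The insert is a synthetic, E. coli codon-optimized Nsp7 coding sequence, derived from the viral ORF1ab polyprotein and cloned between XbaI and HindIII. It carries an N-terminal His-GB1 fusion. The feature table shows this as a His tag followed by a fragment of streptococcal protein G (spg), the source of the GB1 domain commonly used to improve solubility and expression. Nsp7 itself is not annotated but would occupy the unannotated gap downstream of the GB1 segment. Transcription is driven by a T7 promoter with an adjacent lac operator and the T7 gene 10 ribosome binding site, and it ends at the T7 terminator. The plasmid-borne lacI gene supplies repressor, so expression is IPTG-inducible in hosts that provide T7 RNA polymerase. A further His-tag sequence is annotated downstream of the insert, probably from the vector; the record does not say whether it is translated.

The His tag allows affinity purification of the recombinant protein. The associated publication concerns the SARS-CoV-2 RNA-dependent RNA polymerase, for which Nsp7 is an accessory subunit.
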