Addgene plasmid #166860: pIA1362
Purpose: Expression of codon optimized SARS-COV-2 Nsp7 in E. coli
Depositing lab: Irina Artsimovitch. Depositing organization: Ohio State University. Publication: Allosteric Activation of SARS-CoV-2 RNA-Dependent RNA Polymerase by Remdesivir Triphosphate and Other Phosphorylated Nucleotides. Wang B, Svetlov V, Wolf YI, Koonin EV, Nudler E, Artsimovitch I. mBio. 2021 Jun 29;12(3):e0142321. doi: 10.1128/mBio.01423-21. Epub 2021 Jun 22. PubMed 34154407.
Backbone
  Vector backbone: pET28a
  Total vector size (bp): 5724
  Vector type: Bacterial Expression
Growth in bacteria
  Bacterial resistance: Kanamycin, 50 μg/mL
  Growth temperature: 37°C
  Growth strain: DH5alpha
  Copy number: Unknown
Gene/Insert
  Gene/Insert name: SARS-COV-2 Nsp7
  Species: Synthetic
  Insert size (bp): 523
  Entrez Gene: ORF1ab (a.k.a. GU280_gp01)
  Promoter: T7
  Tag / fusion protein: His-GB1 (N terminal on insert)
  Cloning method: Restriction Enzyme; 5′ cloning site XbaI (not destroyed); 3′ cloning site HindIII (not destroyed)
  Sequencing primers: 5′ TAATACGACTCACTATAGGG; 3′ GCTAGTTATTGCTCAGCGG
Terms and licenses: Academic/Nonprofit Terms; Industry Terms: Not Available to Industry
How to cite: pIA1362 was a gift from Irina Artsimovitch (Addgene plasmid # 166860 ; http://n2t.net/addgene:166860 ; RRID:Addgene_166860)
